>Addgene plasmid #134438 | pFA6a-S6-FLAG:kanMX6 | addgene full sequence | sequence record 271057 | Addgene NGS Result
TCCCGGAGACGGTCACAGCTTGTCTGTAAGCGGATGCCGGGAGCAGACAAGCCCGTCAGGGCGCGTCAGC
GGGTGTTGGCGGGTGTCGGGGCTGGCTTAACTATGCGGCATCAGAGCAGATTGTACTGAGAGTGCACCAT
ATGGACATATTGTCGTTAGAACGCGGCTACAATTAATACATAACCTTATGTATCATACACATACGATTTA
GGTGACACTATAGAACGCGGCCGCCAGCTGAAGCTTCGTACGCTGCAGGTCGACGGATCCCCGGGTTAAT
TAAGGGGATAGCTTATCCTGGTTACTTAGACTGTTAAACGATTACAAGGACGACGATGACAAGTAAGGCG
CGCCACTTCTAAATAAGCGAATTTCTTATGATTTATGATTTTTATTATTAAATAAGTTATAAAAAAAATA
AGTGTATACAAATTTTAAAGTGACTCTTAGGTTTTAAAACGAAAATTCTTATTCTTGAGTAACTCTTTCC
TGTAGGTCAGGTTGCTTTCTCAGGTATAGTATGAGGTCGCTCTTATTGACCACACCTCTACCGGCAGATC
CGCTAGGGATAACAGGGTAATATAGATCTGTTTAGCTTGCCTCGTCCCCGCCGGGTCACCCGGCCAGCGA
CATGGAGGCCCAGAATACCCTCCTTGACAGTCTTGACGTGCGCAGCTCAGGGGCATGATGTGACTGTCGC
CCGTACATTTAGCCCATACATCCCCATGTATAATCATTTGCATCCATACATTTTGATGGCCGCACGGCGC
GAAGCAAAAATTACGGCTCCTCGCTGCAGACCTGCGAGCAGGGAAACGCTCCCCTCACAGACGCGTTGAA
TTGTCCCCACGCCGCGCCCCTGTAGAGAAATATAAAAGGTTAGGATTTGCCACTGAGGTTCTTCTTTCAT
ATACTTCCTTTTAAAATCTTGCTAGGATACAGTTCTCACATCACATCCGAACATAAACAACCATGGGTAA
GGAAAAGACTCACGTTTCGAGGCCGCGATTAAATTCCAACATGGATGCTGATTTATATGGGTATAAATGG
GCTCGCGATAATGTCGGGCAATCAGGTGCGACAATCTATCGATTGTATGGGAAGCCCGATGCGCCAGAGT
TGTTTCTGAAACATGGCAAAGGTAGCGTTGCCAATGATGTTACAGATGAGATGGTCAGACTAAACTGGCT
GACGGAATTTATGCCTCTTCCGACCATCAAGCATTTTATCCGTACTCCTGATGATGCATGGTTACTCACC
ACTGCGATCCCCGGCAAAACAGCATTCCAGGTATTAGAAGAATATCCTGATTCAGGTGAAAATATTGTTG
ATGCGCTGGCAGTGTTCCTGCGCCGGTTGCATTCGATTCCTGTTTGTAATTGTCCTTTTAACAGCGATCG
CGTATTTCGTCTCGCTCAGGCGCAATCACGAATGAATAACGGTTTGGTTGATGCGAGTGATTTTGATGAC
GAGCGTAATGGCTGGCCTGTTGAACAAGTCTGGAAAGAAATGCATAAGCTTTTGCCATTCTCACCGGATT
CAGTCGTCACTCATGGTGATTTCTCACTTGATAACCTTATTTTTGACGAGGGGAAATTAATAGGTTGTAT
TGATGTTGGACGAGTCGGAATCGCAGACCGATACCAGGATCTTGCCATCCTATGGAACTGCCTCGGTGAG
TTTTCTCCTTCATTACAGAAACGGCTTTTTCAAAAATATGGTATTGATAATCCTGATATGAATAAATTGC
AGTTTCATTTGATGCTCGATGAGTTTTTCTAATCAGTACTGACAATAAAAAGATTCTTGTTTTCAAGAAC
TTGTCATTTGTATAGTTTTTTTATATTGTAGTTGTTCTATTTTAATCAAATGTTAGCGTGATTTATATTT
TTTTTCGCCTCGACATCATCTGCCCAGATGCGAAGTTAAGTGCGCAGAAAGTAATATCATGCGTCAATCG
TATGTGAATGCTGGTCGCTATACTGCTGTCGATTCGATACTAACGCCGCCATCCAGTTTAAACGAGCTCG
AATTCATCGATGATATCAGATCCACTAGTGGCCTATGCGGCCGCGGATCTGCCGGTCTCCCTATAGTGAG
TCGTATTAATTTCGATAAGCCAGGTTAACCTGCATTAATGAATCGGCCAACGCGCGGGGAGAGGCGGTTT
GCGTATTGGGCGCTCTTCCGCTTCCTCGCTCACTGACTCGCTGCGCTCGGTCGTTCGGCTGCGGCGAGCG
GTATCAGCTCACTCAAAGGCGGTAATACGGTTATCCACAGAATCAGGGGATAACGCAGGAAAGAACATGT
GAGCAAAAGGCCAGCAAAAGGCCAGGAACCGTAAAAAGGCCGCGTTGCTGGCGTTTTTCCATAGGCTCCG
CCCCCCTGACGAGCATCACAAAAATCGACGCTCAAGTCAGAGGTGGCGAAACCCGACAGGACTATAAAGA
TACCAGGCGTTTCCCCCTGGAAGCTCCCTCGTGCGCTCTCCTGTTCCGACCCTGCCGCTTACCGGATACC
TGTCCGCCTTTCTCCCTTCGGGAAGCGTGGCGCTTTCTCATAGCTCACGCTGTAGGTATCTCAGTTCGGT
GTAGGTCGTTCGCTCCAAGCTGGGCTGTGTGCACGAACCCCCCGTTCAGCCCGACCGCTGCGCCTTATCC
GGTAACTATCGTCTTGAGTCCAACCCGGTAAGACACGACTTATCGCCACTGGCAGCAGCCACTGGTAACA
GGATTAGCAGAGCGAGGTATGTAGGCGGTGCTACAGAGTTCTTGAAGTGGTGGCCTAACTACGGCTACAC
TAGAAGAACAGTATTTGGTATCTGCGCTCTGCTGAAGCCAGTTACCTTCGGAAAAAGAGTTGGTAGCTCT
TGATCCGGCAAACAAACCACCGCTGGTAGCGGTGGTTTTTTTGTTTGCAAGCAGCAGATTACGCGCAGAA
AAAAAGGATCTCAAGAAGATCCTTTGATCTTTTCTACGGGGTCTGACGCTCAGTGGAACGAAAACTCACG
TTAAGGGATTTTGGTCATGAGATTATCAAAAAGGATCTTCACCTAGATCCTTTTAAATTAAAAATGAAGT
TTTAAATCAATCTAAAGTATATATGAGTAAACTTGGTCTGACAGTTACCAATGCTTAATCAGTGAGGCAC
CTATCTCAGCGATCTGTCTATTTCGTTCATCCATAGTTGCCTGACTCCCCGTCGTGTAGATAACTACGAT
ACGGGAGGGCTTACCATCTGGCCCCAGTGCTGCAATGATACCGCGAGACCCACGCTCACCGGCTCCAGAT
TTATCAGCAATAAACCAGCCAGCCGGAAGGGCCGAGCGCAGAAGTGGTCCTGCAACTTTATCCGCCTCCA
TCCAGTCTATTAATTGTTGCCGGGAAGCTAGAGTAAGTAGTTCGCCAGTTAATAGTTTGCGCAACGTTGT
TGCCATTGCTACAGGCATCGTGGTGTCACGCTCGTCGTTTGGTATGGCTTCATTCAGCTCCGGTTCCCAA
CGATCAAGGCGAGTTACATGATCCCCCATGTTGTGCAAAAAAGCGGTTAGCTCCTTCGGTCCTCCGATCG
TTGTCAGAAGTAAGTTGGCCGCAGTGTTATCACTCATGGTTATGGCAGCACTGCATAATTCTCTTACTGT
CATGCCATCCGTAAGATGCTTTTCTGTGACTGGTGAGTACTCAACCAAGTCATTCTGAGAATAGTGTATG
CGGCGACCGAGTTGCTCTTGCCCGGCGTCAATACGGGATAATACCGCGCCACATAGCAGAACTTTAAAAG
TGCTCATCATTGGAAAACGTTCTTCGGGGCGAAAACTCTCAAGGATCTTACCGCTGTTGAGATCCAGTTC
GATGTAACCCACTCGTGCACCCAACTGATCTTCAGCATCTTTTACTTTCACCAGCGTTTCTGGGTGAGCA
AAAACAGGAAGGCAAAATGCCGCAAAAAAGGGAATAAGGGCGACACGGAAATGTTGAATACTCATACTCT
TCCTTTTTCAATATTATTGAAGCATTTATCAGGGTTATTGTCTCATGAGCGGATACATATTTGAATGTAT
TTAGAAAAATAAACAAATAGGGGTTCCGCGCACATTTCCCCGAAAAGTGCCACCTGACGTCTAAGAAACC
ATTATTATCATGACATTAACCTATAAAAATAGGCGTATCACGAGGCCCTTTCGTCTCGCGCGTTTCGGTG
ATGACGGTGAAAACCTCTGACACATGCAGC
Features (pLannotate 1.2.2; 11 found; start..end, strand, type, name):
     92..143     +  misc_feature   bom (fragment): basis of mobility region from pBR322
    206..224     +  promoter       SP6 promoter: promoter for bacteriophage SP6 RNA polymerase
    320..343     +  CDS            FLAG: FLAG® epitope tag, followed by an enterokinase cleavage site
    367..554     +  terminator     ADH1 terminator: S. cerevisiae ADH1; transcription terminator for the S. cerevisiae alcohol dehydrogenase 1 (ADH1) gene
    629..1985    +  gene           kanMX: yeast selectable marker conferring kanamycin resistance (Wach et al., 1994)
   2090..2108    -  promoter       T7 promoter: promoter for bacteriophage T7 RNA polymerase
   2130..2183    -  CDS            lacI (fragment): lac repressor; lacI; The lac repressor binds to the lac operator to inhibit transcription in E. coli. This inhibition can be relieved by adding lactose or isopropyl-β-D-thiogalactopyranoside (IPTG).
   2366..2954    -  rep_origin     ori: high-copy-number ColE1/pMB1/pBR322/pUC origin of replication
   3125..3985    -  CDS            AmpR: β-lactamase; bla; confers resistance to ampicillin, carbenicillin, and related antibiotics
   3986..4090    -  promoter       AmpR promoter: bla
   4185..4220    +  CDS            rop (fragment): Rop protein, which maintains plasmids at low copy number; rop
