[The description below was written by a language model from this plasmid's Addgene catalogue record and pLannotate feature annotations shown in this document.]
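Description:
pFA6a-S6-FLAG:kanMX6 is a 4,230 nt template plasmid built on the pFA6a-kanMX6 backbone for PCR-based C-terminal tagging of genes in yeast. It is not designed to be maintained in yeast. It carries no yeast origin or centromere in the annotated features, and serves instead as a PCR template from which a tag-plus-marker cassette is amplified for integration at a chromosomal locus. In E. coli it is propagated as a high-copy plasmid through a ColE1/pUC-type origin and selected with ampicillin through the β-lactamase gene and its native promoter. Short fragments of bom, rop and lacI, along with flanking SP6 and T7 promoters, are backbone remnants with no evident role in the tagging function.

The payload is a synthetic S6-FLAG insert cloned between PacI and AscI sites, both of which are retained. The feature table annotates only the FLAG epitope. The S6 peptide is not called by the annotation tool, though the insert name suggests it lies just upstream of FLAG. S6 is a short peptide generally used as a substrate for enzymatic, site-specific labelling, which fits the associated publication's theme of epitope-targeted enzymatic functionalization of yeast proteins, while FLAG allows immunodetection or affinity purification. The tag is followed by the S. cerevisiae ADH1 terminator, which supplies transcription termination for the tagged gene once its own 3′ region has been displaced. Next comes the kanMX marker, which allows integrants to be selected with G418. In typical use, primers with homology to the end of a target open reading frame amplify this module. Homologous recombination then fuses S6-FLAG in frame to the endogenous protein, which remains under its native promoter.
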