Addgene plasmid #134438: pFA6a-S6-FLAG:kanMX6
Purpose: PCR-based C-terminal S6-FLAG tag
Depositing lab: Robert Tomko. Depositing organization: Florida State University, Tallahassee. Publication: A suite of PCR-based peptide tagging plasmids to permit epitope-targeted enzymatic functionalization of yeast proteins. Nemec AA, Tomko RJ Jr. Yeast. 2020 May 13. doi: 10.1002/yea.3471. PubMed 32401365.
Backbone
  Vector backbone: pFA6a-kanMX6
  Vector type: PCR-based tagging in yeast
  Selectable markers: Neomycin (select with G418)
Growth in bacteria
  Bacterial resistance: Ampicillin, 100 μg/mL
  Growth temperature: 37°C
  Growth strain: DH5alpha
  Copy number: High Copy
Gene/Insert
  Gene/Insert name: S6-FLAG
  Species: Synthetic
  Cloning method: Restriction Enzyme; 5′ cloning site PacI (not destroyed); 3′ cloning site AscI (not destroyed)
Terms and licenses: Academic/Nonprofit Terms; Industry Terms
How to cite: pFA6a-S6-FLAG:kanMX6 was a gift from Robert Tomko (Addgene plasmid # 134438 ; http://n2t.net/addgene:134438 ; RRID:Addgene_134438)
